>Addgene plasmid #34549 | pHYRSF1 | depositor full sequence | sequence record 41143 | pHYRSF1 sequence 4102 bps
TAATACGACTCACTATAGGGGAATTGTGAGCGGATAACAATTCCCCTGTAGAAATAATTTTGTTTAACTT
TAATAAGGAGATATACCATGGGCAGCAGCCATCATCATCATCATCACAGCAGCGGCCTGGTGCCGCGCGG
CAGCCATATGCAGTACAAACTTATCCTGAACGGTAAAACCCTGAAAGGTGAAACCACCACCGAAGCTGTT
GACGCTGCTACCGCGGAAAAAGTTTTCAAACAGTACGCTAACGACAACGGTGTTGACGGTGAATGGACCT
ACGACGACGCTACCAAAACCTACACCGTAACGGAAGGATCCTGTTTAAGCTATGAAACGGAAATATTGAC
AGTAGAATATGGATTATTACCGATTGGTAAAATTGTAGAAAAGCGCATCGAATGTACTGTTTATAGCGTT
GATAATAATGGAAATATTTATACACAACCTGTAGCACAATGGCACGATCGCGGAGAACAAGAGGTGTTTG
AGTATTGTTTGGAAGATGGTTCATTGATTCGGGCAACAAAAGACCATAAGTTTATGACTGTTGATGGTCA
AATGTTGCCAATTGATGAAATATTTGAACGTGAATTGGATTTGATGCGGGTTGATAATTTGCCGAATTAA
GCTTGCGGCCGCACTCGAGTCTGGTAAAGAAACCGCTGCTGCGAAATTTGAACGCCAGCACATGGACTCG
TCTACTAGCGCAGCTTAATTAACCTAGGCTGCTGCCACCGCTGAGCAATAACTAGCATAACCCCTTGGGG
CCTCTAAACGGGTCTTGAGGGGTTTTTTGCTGAAACCTCAGGCATTTGAGAAGCACACGGTCACACTGCT
TCCGGTAGTCAATAAACCGGTAAACCAGCAATAGACATAAGCGGCTATTTAACGACCCTGCCCTGAACCG
ACGACAAGCTGACGACCGGGTCTCCGCAAGTGGCACTTTTCGGGGAAATGTGCGCGGAACCCCTATTTGT
TTATTTTTCTAAATACATTCAAATATGTATCCGCTCATGAATTAATTCTTAGAAAAACTCATCGAGCATC
AAATGAAACTGCAATTTATTCATATCAGGATTATCAATACCATATTTTTGAAAAAGCCGTTTCTGTAATG
AAGGAGAAAACTCACCGAGGCAGTTCCATAGGATGGCAAGATCCTGGTATCGGTCTGCGATTCCGACTCG
TCCAACATCAATACAACCTATTAATTTCCCCTCGTCAAAAATAAGGTTATCAAGTGAGAAATCACCATGA
GTGACGACTGAATCCGGTGAGAATGGCAAAAGTTTATGCATTTCTTTCCAGACTTGTTCAACAGGCCAGC
CATTACGCTCGTCATCAAAATCACTCGCATCAACCAAACCGTTATTCATTCGTGATTGCGCCTGAGCGAG
ACGAAATACGCGGTCGCTGTTAAAAGGACAATTACAAACAGGAATCGAATGCAACCGGCGCAGGAACACT
GCCAGCGCATCAACAATATTTTCACCTGAATCAGGATATTCTTCTAATACCTGGAATGCTGTTTTCCCGG
GGATCGCAGTGGTGAGTAACCATGCATCATCAGGAGTACGGATAAAATGCTTGATGGTCGGAAGAGGCAT
AAATTCCGTCAGCCAGTTTAGTCTGACCATCTCATCTGTAACATCATTGGCAACGCTACCTTTGCCATGT
TTCAGAAACAACTCTGGCGCATCGGGCTTCCCATACAATCGATAGATTGTCGCACCTGATTGCCCGACAT
TATCGCGAGCCCATTTATACCCATATAAATCAGCATCCATGTTGGAATTTAATCGCGGCCTAGAGCAAGA
CGTTTCCCGTTGAATATGGCTCATACTCTTCCTTTTTCAATATTATTGAAGCATTTATCAGGGTTATTGT
CTCATGAGCGGATACATATTTGAATGTATTTAGAAAAATAAACAAATAGGCATGCAGCGCTCTTCCGCTT
CCTCGCTCACTGACTCGCTACGCTCGGTCGTTCGACTGCGGCGAGCGGTGTCAGCTCACTCAAAAGCGGT
AATACGGTTATCCACAGAATCAGGGGATAAAGCCGGAAAGAACATGTGAGCAAAAAGCAAAGCACCGGAA
GAAGCCAACGCCGCAGGCGTTTTTCCATAGGCTCCGCCCCCCTGACGAGCATCACAAAAATCGACGCTCA
AGCCAGAGGTGGCGAAACCCGACAGGACTATAAAGATACCAGGCGTTTCCCCCTGGAAGCTCCCTCGTGC
GCTCTCCTGTTCCGACCCTGCCGCTTACCGGATACCTGTCCGCCTTTCTCCCTTCGGGAAGCGTGGCGCT
TTCTCATAGCTCACGCTGTTGGTATCTCAGTTCGGTGTAGGTCGTTCGCTCCAAGCTGGGCTGTGTGCAC
GAACCCCCCGTTCAGCCCGACCGCTGCGCCTTATCCGGTAACTATCGTCTTGAGTCCAACCCGGTAAGAC
ACGACTTATCGCCACTGGCAGCAGCCATTGGTAACTGATTTAGAGGACTTTGTCTTGAAGTTATGCACCT
GTTAAGGCTAAACTGAAAGAACAGATTTTGGTGAGTGCGGTCCTCCAACCCACTTACCTTGGTTCAAAGA
GTTGGTAGCTCAGCGAACCTTGAGAAAACCACCGTTGGTAGCGGTGGTTTTTCTTTATTTATGAGATGAT
GAATCAATCGGTCTATCAAGTCAACGAACAGCTATTCCGTTACTCTAGATTTCAGTGCAATTTATCTCTT
CAAATGTAGCACCTGAAGTCAGCCCCATACGATATAAGTTGTAATTCTCATGTTAGTCATGCCCCGCGCC
CACCGGAAGGAGCTGACTGGGTTGAAGGCTCTCAAGGGCATCGGTCGAGATCCCGGTGCCTAATGAGTGA
GCTAACTTACATTAATTGCGTTGCGCTCACTGCCCGCTTTCCAGTCGGGAAACCTGTCGTGCCAGCTGCA
TTAATGAATCGGCCAACGCGCGGGGAGAGGCGGTTTGCGTATTGGGCGCCAGGGTGGTTTTTCTTTTCAC
CAGTGAGACGGGCAACAGCTGATTGCCCTTCACCGCCTGGCCCTGAGAGAGTTGCAGCAAGCGGTCCACG
CTGGTTTGCCCCAGCAGGCGAAAATCCTGTTTGATGGTGGTTAACGGCGGGATATAACATGAGCTGTCTT
CGGTATCGTCGTATCCCACTACCGAGATGTCCGCACCAACGCGCAGCCCGGACTCGGTAATGGCGCGCAT
TGCGCCCAGCGCCATCTGATCGTTGGCAACCAGCATCGCAGTGGGAACGATGCCCTCATTCAGCATTTGC
ATGGTTTGTTGAAAACCGGACATGGCACTCCAGTCGCCTTCCCGTTCCGCTATCGGCTGAATTTGATTGC
GAGTGAGATATTTATGCCAGCCAGCCAGACGCAGACGCGCCGAGACAGAACTTAATGGGCCCGCTAACAG
CGCGATTTGCTGGTGACCCAATGCGACCAGATGCTCCACGCCCAGTCGCGTACCGTCTTCATGGGAGAAA
ATAATACTGTTGATGGGTGTCTGGTCAGAGACATCAAGAAATAACGCCGGAACATTAGTGCAGGCAGCTT
CCACAGCAATGGCATCCTGGTCATCCAGCGGATAGTTAATGATCAGCCCACTGACGCGTTGCGCGAGAAG
ATTGTGCACCGCCGCTTTACAGGCTTCGACGCCGCTTCGTTCTACCATCGACACCACCACGCTGGCACCC
AGTTGATCGGCGCGAGATTTAATCGCCGCGACAATTTGCGACGGCGCGTGCAGGGCCAGACTGGAGGTGG
CAACGCCAATCAGCAACGACTGTTTGCCCGCCAGTTGTTGTGCCACGCGGTTGGGAATGTAATTCAGCTC
CGCCATCGCCGCTTCCACTTTTTCCCGCGTTTTCGCAGAAACGTGGCTGGCCTGGTTCACCACGCGGGAA
ACGGTCTGATAAGAGACACCGGCATACTCTGCGACATCGTATAACGTTACTGGTTTCACATTCACCACCC
TGAATTGACTCTCTTCCGGGCGCTATCATGCCATACCGCGAAAGGTTTTGCGCCATTCGATGGTGTCCGG
GATCTCGACGCTCTCCCTTATGCGACTCCTGCATTAGGAAAT
Features (pLannotate 1.2.2; 19 found; start..end, strand, type, name):
      1..19      +  promoter       T7 promoter: promoter for bacteriophage T7 RNA polymerase
     20..44      +  protein_bind   lac operator: The lac repressor binds to the lac operator to inhibit transcription in E. coli. This inhibition can be relieved by adding lactose or isopropyl-β-D-thiogalactopyranoside (IPTG). lac repressor encoded by lacI
     59..81      +  RBS            RBS: efficient ribosome binding site from bacteriophage T7 gene 10 (Olins and Rangwala, 1989)
    100..116     +  CDS            capTEV™ (fragment): composite tag for in vivo biotinylation, TEV protease cleavage, and 6xHis tagging
    127..144     +  CDS            thrombin site: thrombin recognition and cleavage site
    154..311     +  CDS            GB1 (fragment): B1 domain of Streptococcal protein G effective as a solubilizing fusion partner (Cheng and Patel, 2004)
    322..621     +  CDS            dnaE-N (fragment): DPO3A_SYNY3 - Experimental evidence at protein level: Swiss-Prot protein existence level 1. DNA polymerase III is a complex, multichain enzyme responsible for most of the replicative synthesis in bacteria. This DNA polymerase also exhibits 3' to 5' exonuclease activity. The alpha chain is the DNA polymerase (By similarity). From Synechocystis sp. (strain PCC 6803 / Kazusa).
    656..697     +  CDS            S-Tag (fragment): affinity and epitope tag derived from pancreatic ribonuclease A
    727..744     +  CDS            SET1 (fragment): solubility-enhancement tag derived from T7 phage gene 10B
    752..799     +  terminator     T7 terminator: transcription terminator for bacteriophage T7 RNA polymerase
    963..1020    +  promoter       AmpR promoter (fragment): bla
   1029..1844    -  CDS            KanR: aminoglycoside phosphotransferase; aph(3')-Ia; confers resistance to kanamycin in bacteria or G418 (Geneticin®) in eukaryotes
   1845..1936    -  promoter       AmpR promoter: bla
   1952..2701    -  rep_origin     RSF ori: Plasmids containing the RSF 1030 origin of replication can be propagated in E. coli cells that contain additional plasmids with compatible origins.
   2784..2848    -  CDS            TcR (fragment): tetracycline efflux protein; tet; confers resistance to tetracycline
   2863..2884    -  protein_bind   CAP binding site: CAP binding activates transcription in the presence of cAMP. E. coli catabolite activator protein
   2897..3979    -  CDS            lacI: lac repressor; lacI; The lac repressor binds to the lac operator to inhibit transcription in E. coli. This inhibition can be relieved by adding lactose or isopropyl-β-D-thiogalactopyranoside (IPTG).
   3980..4057    -  promoter       lacI promoter: lacI
   4065..4100    -  CDS            TcR (fragment): tetracycline efflux protein; tet; confers resistance to tetracycline
