[The description below was written by a language model from this plasmid's Addgene catalogue record and pLannotate feature annotations shown in this document.]
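Description:
pHYRSF1 is a bacterial expression plasmid built on the Novagen pRSFDuet backbone, from which the second cloning site has been removed so that a single T7-driven cassette remains. It replicates in E. coli from the RSF1030 origin, which is compatible with other common origin classes and so allows co-maintenance with a second plasmid in the same cell. Selection is by kanamycin through an aminoglycoside phosphotransferase gene. The plasmid also carries lacI with its own promoter. The encoded repressor acts on the lac operator placed just downstream of the T7 promoter, making expression IPTG-inducible in hosts that supply T7 RNA polymerase.

The payload is the N-terminal half of the naturally split DnaE intein from Nostoc punctiforme (NpuDnaE N-intein), cloned between BamHI and HindIII sites that both remain intact. It is fused at its N-terminus to a hexahistidine tag and the GB1 domain of streptococcal protein G, a small solubility-enhancing partner. The automated annotation also detects a thrombin cleavage site between the His tag and GB1. It labels the intein by homology to the Synechocystis DnaE protein, whereas the catalogue entry gives the source as Nostoc. Translation starts from a T7 gene 10 ribosome binding site, and the T7 terminator closes the unit. The S-tag fragment and other short partial matches (tetracycline resistance, SET1) downstream and elsewhere appear to be backbone remnants, and the record does not show whether the S-tag is in frame.

According to the associated publication, the construct is used for protein trans-splicing. The N-intein fusion pairs with a C-intein precursor to ligate two polypeptides, in vivo or in vitro, which enables segmental isotopic labeling of multi-domain and fusion proteins.
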