Addgene plasmid #34549: pHYRSF1
Depositing lab: Hideo Iwai. Depositing organization: University of Helsinki, Institute of Biotechnology. Publication: Segmental isotopic labeling of multi-domain and fusion proteins by protein trans-splicing in vivo and in vitro. Muona M, Aranko AS, Raulinaitis V, Iwaï H. Nat Protoc. 2010 . 5(3):574-87. 10.1038/nprot.2009.240 PubMed 20203672.
Backbone
  Vector backbone: pRSFDuet
  Backbone manufacturer: Novagen
  Backbone size w/o insert (bp): 3789
  Modifications to backbone: Second cloning site removed.
  Vector type: Bacterial Expression
Growth in bacteria
  Bacterial resistance: Kanamycin, 50 μg/mL
  Growth temperature: 37°C
  Growth strain: DH5alpha
  Copy number: High Copy
Gene/Insert
  Gene/Insert name: DnaE N-intein (alt names: intein; NpuDnaE N-intein)
  Species: Nostoc punctiforme
  Insert size (bp): 313
  Promoter: T7
  Tag / fusion protein: H6-GB1 (N terminal on insert)
  Cloning method: Restriction Enzyme; 5′ cloning site BamHI (not destroyed); 3′ cloning site HindIII (not destroyed)
  Sequencing primers: 5′ T7 fw; 3′ T7 rv
Terms and licenses: Academic/Nonprofit Terms; Industry Terms: Not Available to Industry
How to cite: pHYRSF1 was a gift from Hideo Iwai (Addgene plasmid # 34549 ; http://n2t.net/addgene:34549 ; RRID:Addgene_34549)
