>Addgene plasmid #34549 | pHYRSF1 | addgene partial sequence | sequence record 42705 | T7 5'-TAATACGACTCACTATAGGG-3'
AATAATTTTGTTTAACTTTAATAAGGAGATATACCATGGGCAGCAGCCATCATCATCATCATCACAGCAG
CGGCCTGGTGCCGCGCGGCAGCCATATGCAGTACAAACTTATCCTGAACGGTAAAACCCTGAAAGGTGAA
ACCACCACCGAAGCTGTTGACGCTGCTACCGCGGAAAAAGTTTTCAAACAGTACGCTAACGACAACGGTG
TTGACGGTGAATGGACCTACGACGACGCTACCAAAACCTACACCGTAACGGAAGGATCCTGTTTAAGCTA
TGAAACGGAAATATTGACAGTAGAATATGGATTATTACCGATTGGTAAAATTGTAGAAAAGCGCATCGAA
TGTACTGTTTATAGCGTTGATAATAATGGAAATATTTATACACAACCTGTAGCACAATGGCACGATCGCG
GAGAACAAGAGGTGTTTGAGTATTGTTTGGAAGATGGTTCATTGATTCGGGCAACAAAAGACCATAAGTT
TATGACTGTTGATGGTCAAATGTTGCCAATTGATGAAATATTTGAACGTGAATTGGATTTGATGCGGGTT
GATAATTTGCCGAATTAAGCTTGCGGCCGCACTCGAGTCTGGTAAAGAAACCGCTGCTGCGAAATTTGAA
CGCCAGCACATGGACTCGTCTACTAGCGCAGCTTAATTAACCTAGGCTGCTGCCACCGCTGAGCAATAAC
TAGCATAACCCCTTGGGGCCTCTAAACGGGTCTTGAGGGGTTTTTTGCTGAAACC
